Addgene plasmid #40846: pAS-11 (bulge 9-15)
Purpose: Target RNAs used to determine complementarity requirements for in vitro tailing and degradation
Depositing lab: Phillip Zamore. Depositing organization: University of Massachusetts, Worcester. Publication: Target RNA-directed trimming and tailing of small silencing RNAs. Ameres SL, Horwich MD, Hung JH, Xu J, Ghildiyal M, Weng Z, Zamore PD. Science. 2010 Jun 18;328(5985):1534-9. 10.1126/science.1187058 PubMed 20558712.
Backbone
  Vector backbone: pENTR/D-EGFP
  Backbone manufacturer: Zamore lab
  Total vector size (bp): 3549
  Modifications to backbone: A DNA fragment encoding EGFP together with the downstream multiple cloning site was amplified from pEGFP-N1 (Clontech, Mountain View, CA, USA) and inserted into pENTR/D-TOPO (Invitrogen, Carlsbad, CA, USA) using the pENTR Directional TOPO Cloning Kit (Invitrogen) to generate pENTR/D-EGFP.
  Vector type: Insect Expression ; miRNA reporter
Growth in bacteria
  Bacterial resistance: Kanamycin, 50 μg/mL
  Growth temperature: 37°C
  Growth strain: DH5alpha
  Copy number: High Copy
Gene/Insert
  Gene/Insert name: let-7–bulge9-15
  Species: D. melanogaster (fly)
  Promoter: Actin5C
  Tag / fusion protein: EGFP (N terminal on insert)
  Cloning method: Gateway Cloning
  Sequencing primers: 5′ EGFP-C
Terms and licenses: Academic/Nonprofit Terms; Industry Terms: Not Available to Industry
Depositor comments: The let-7 bulge9-15 complimentary sequence was inserted in the XbaI site in the 3'UTR of EGFP using the following oligos: s: CTAGAACTATAGTTGGATCTACCTCAT as: CTAGATGAGGTAGATCCAACTATAGTT
How to cite: pAS-11 (bulge 9-15) was a gift from Phillip Zamore (Addgene plasmid # 40846 ; http://n2t.net/addgene:40846 ; RRID:Addgene_40846)
