[The description below was written by a language model from this plasmid's Addgene catalogue record.]
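Description:
pAS-11 (bulge 9-15) is a small (about 3.5 kb) Gateway entry-type plasmid built on pENTR/D-EGFP. This lab-made backbone was generated by amplifying the EGFP coding sequence and its downstream multiple cloning site from pEGFP-N1 and inserting them into pENTR/D-TOPO by directional TOPO cloning. It is maintained at high copy in E. coli under kanamycin selection. The record classifies it as an insect expression and miRNA reporter vector. No feature table was supplied, so the origin of replication and the recombination sites that an entry backbone would be expected to carry cannot be confirmed here.

The payload is a single short target site for the Drosophila microRNA let-7, cloned as an annealed oligonucleotide pair into the XbaI site in the 3' UTR downstream of EGFP. The site is designed to be complementary to let-7 except across guide positions 9 to 15, where mismatches create a central bulge. This makes the plasmid one member of a series that varies the extent and pattern of pairing between target and small RNA. The EGFP "tag" listed in the record is therefore the upstream reporter open reading frame and not a protein fusion partner.

The record lists Actin5C as the promoter and Gateway as the cloning method. It does not say whether that promoter is present in this roughly 3.5 kb entry clone or is supplied only after recombination into a destination vector. The stated purpose is to provide target RNAs for determining how much complementarity is needed to trigger target-directed tailing and degradation (trimming) of small silencing RNAs in vitro.
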