>Addgene plasmid #40846 | pAS-11 (bulge 9-15) | addgene partial sequence | sequence record 70039 | EGFP-C 5'-CATGGTCCTGCTGGAGTTCGTG-3'
ACGAGCTGTACAAGTAAAGCGGCCGCGACTCTAGAACTATAGTTGGATCTACCTCATCTAGATCATAATC
AGCCATACCACATTTGTAGAGGTTTTACTTGCTTTAAAAAACCTCCCACACCTCCCCCTGAACCTGAAAC
ATAAAATGAATGCAATTGTTGTTGTTAACTTGTTTATTGCAGCTTATAATGGTTACAAGGGTGGGCGCGC
CGACCCAGCTTTCTTGTACAAAGTTGGCATTATAAGAAAGCATTGCTTATCAATTTGTTGCAACGAACAG
GTCACTATCAGTCAAAATAAAATCATTATTTGCCATCCAGCTGATATCCCCTATAGTGAGTCGTATTACA
TGGTCATAGCTGTTTCCTGGCAGCTCTGGCCCGTGTCTCAAAATCTCTGATGTTACATTGCACAAGATAA
AAATATATCATCATGAACAATAAAACTGTCTGCTTACATAAACAGTAATACAAGGGGTGTTATGAGCCAT
ATTCAACGGGAAACGTCGAGGCCGCGATTAAATTCCAACATGGATGCTGATTTATATGGGTATAAATGGG
CTCGCGATAATGTCGGGCAATCAGGTGCGACAATCTATCGCTTGTATGGGAAGCCCGATGCGCCAGAGTT
GTTTCTGAAACATGGCAAAGGTAGCGTTGCCAATGATGTTACAGATGAGATGGTCAGACTAAACTGGCTG
ACGGAATTTATGCCTCTTCCGACCATCAAGCATTTTATCCGTACTCCTGATGATGCATGGTTACTCACCA
CTGCGATCCCCGGAAAAACAGCATTCCAGGTATTAGAAGAATATCCTGATTCAGGTGAAAATATTGTTGA
TGCGCTTGGCAGTGTTCCTGCGCCGGTTGCATTCGATTCCT
